>Addgene plasmid #180495 | pCAG1.1-Armc12 delta N/FLAG | addgene full sequence | sequence record 356914 | Addgene NGS Result
GAGCTCATCGATACTCGACATTGATTATTGACTAGTTATTAATAGTAATCAATTACGGGGTCATTAGTTC
ATAGCCCATATATGGAGTTCCGCGTTACATAACTTACGGTAAATGGCCCGCCTGGCTGACCGCCCAACGA
CCCCCGCCCATTGACGTCAATAATGACGTATGTTCCCATAGTAACGCCAATAGGGACTTTCCATTGACGT
CAATGGGTGGAGTATTTACGGTAAACTGCCCACTTGGCAGTACATCAAGTGTATCATATGCCAAGTACGC
CCCCTATTGACGTCAATGACGGTAAATGGCCCGCCTGGCATTATGCCCAGTACATGACCTTATGGGACTT
TCCTACTTGGCAGTACATCTACGTATTAGTCATCGCTATTACCATGGTCGAGGTGAGCCCCACGTTCTGC
TTCACTCTCCCCATCTCCCCCCCCTCCCCACCCCCAATTTTGTATTTATTTATTTTTTAATTATTTTGTG
CAGCGATGGGGGCGGGGGGGGGGGGGGCGCGCGCCAGGCGGGGCGGGGSGGGGSGRGGGGSGGGGSGGGG
SGRGGSGGRGAGGTGCGGCGGCAGCCAATCAGAGCGGCGCGCTCCGAAAGTTTCCTTTTATGGCGAGGCG
GCGGCGGCGGCGGCCCTATAAAAAGCGAAGCGCGCGGCGGGCGGGAGTCGCTGCGCGCTGCCTTCGCCCC
GTGCCCCGCTCCGCCGCCGCCTCGCGCCGCCCGCCCCGGCTCTGACTGACCGCGTTACTCCCACAGGTGA
GCGGGCGGGACGGCCCTTCTCCTCCGGGCTGTAATTAGCGCTTGGTTTAATGACGGCTTGTTTCTTTTCT
GTGGCTGCGTGAAAGCCTTGAGGGGCTCCGGGAGGGCCCTTTGTGCGGGGGGAGCGGCTCGGGGGGTGCG
TGCGTGTGTGTGTGCGTGGGGAGCGCCGCGTGCGGCTCCGCGCTGCCCGGCGGCTGTGAGCGCTGCGGGC
GCGGCGCGGGGCTTTGTGCGCTCCGCAGTGTGCGCGAGGGGAGCGCGGCCGGGGGCGGTGCCCCGCGGTG
CGGGGGGGGCTGCGAGGGGAACAAAGGCTGCGTGCGGGGTGTGTGCGTGGGGGGGTGAGCAGGGGGTGTG
GGCGCGTCGGTCGGGCTGCAACCCCCCCTGCACCCCCCTCCCCGAGTTGCTGAGCACGGCCCGGCTTCGG
GTGCGGGGCTCCGTACGGGGCGTGGCGCGGGGCTCGCCGTGCCGGGCGGGGGGTGGCGGCAGGTGGGGGT
GCCGGGCGGGGCGGGGCCGCCTCGGGCCGGGGAGGGCTCGGGGGAGGGGCGCGGCGGCCCCCGGAGCGCC
GGCGGCTGTCGAGGCGCGGCGAGCCGCAGCCATTGCCTTTTATGGTAATCGTGCGAGAGGGCGCAGGGAC
TTCCTTTGTCCCAAATCTGTGCGGAGCCGAAATCTGGGAGGCGCCGCCGCACCCCCTCTAGCGGGCGCGG
GGCGAAGCGGTGCGGCGCCGGCAGGAAGGAAATGGGCGGGGAGGGCCTTCGTGCGTCGCCGCGCCGCCGT
CCCCTTCTCCCTCTCCAGCCTCGGGGCTGTCCGCGGGGGGACGGCTGCCTTCGGGGGGGACGGGGCAGGG
CGGGGTTCGGCTTCTGGCGTGTGACCGGCGGCTCTAGCCTCTGCTAACCATGTTCATGCCTTCTTCTTTT
TCCTACAGCTCCTGGGCAACGTGCTGGTTATTGTGCTGTCTCATCATTTTGGCAAATCTAGAGGATCCCT
GCAGGCCGCCATGGAGGCTGAGGCCTCTTCTTGTACTATGGATGACATCGACTTGGTGGCTGACATGCTA
GATGAGAAGGACAACAGTGTAAAAATCCAAGCTCTGAATGCACTTAAAGCTTTCTCTGGCATCAGGAAAT
TCAGGCTCAAAATCCAGGAGCATTGCATCAAGGTACTGGAACTGATTTCCACCATCTGGGACTTGGAATT
GCACGTAGCTGGTCTCCGATTGCTCAACAACCTCCCGCTACCTGACTATGTGCACCCACAGCTGCGGCGG
GTGATGCCTGCCCTGATGGAGATCATACAGTCAGACTGCATCCTGGCACAGGTACAAGCTGTCCGCCTCC
TGAGTTACCTGGCACAGAAGAACGACCTTCTTTATGACATTCTCAACTGTCAGGTGCGTCCCAACTTCCT
GAACCTCTTCCAGTCTTCACAGCCGGGCAGTCTGCTGTTCGAGGTGCTGGTGTTTGCGGAACACTTGAGT
GAAGGTCGGAACGCCACCCACTACCGAGCGGTCAAATGGCATTACAACGAGCAATCCCTGCACGAAGCCC
TCTTTGGGGATGAGTCCAGACTGGCAGACCGACTGCTCTCCCTGGTCATCCACCCTGAGGAGGAAGTTCA
GATCCAGGCCTGCAAAGTCATAGTGAGCTTGCAGTGTCCCCAGGACCTGGGATCCCGACCCTCTTCCTGC
CGACCTAGCCATTCCTGCTTTAAAACCGGGAAGGGCGGCAGCGATATCGACTACAAGGATGACGATGACA
AGTAGCTCGAGACTCCTCAGGTGCAGGCTGCCTATCAGAAGGTGGTGGCTGGTGTGGCCAATGCCCTGGC
TCACAAATACCACTGAGATCTTTTTCCCTCTGCCAAAAATTATGGGGACATCATGAAGCCCCTTGAGCAT
CTGACTTCTGGCTAATAAAGGAAATTTATTTTCATTGCAATAGTGTGTTGGAATTTTTTGTGTCTCTCAC
TCGGAAGGACATATGGGAGGGCAAATCATTTAAAACATCAGAATGAGTATTTGGTTTAGAGTTTGGCAAC
ATATGCCCATATGCTGGCTGCCATGAACAAAGGTTGGCTATAAAGAGGTCATCAGTATATGAAACAGCCC
CCTGCTGTCCATTCCTTATTCCATAGAAAAGCCTTGACTTGAGGTTAGATTTTTTTTATATTTTGTTTTG
TGTTATTTTTTTCTTTAACATCCCTAAAATTTTCCTTACATGTTTTACTAGCCAGATTTTTCCTCCTCTC
CTGACTACTCCCAGTCATAGCTGTCCCTCTTCTCTTATGAAGATCCCTCGACTTAATTAAGGTACCCAAT
TCGCCCTATAGTGAGTCGTATTACGCGCGCTCACTGGCCGTCGTTTTACAACGTCGTGACTGGGAAAACC
CTGGCGTTACCCAACTTAATCGCCTTGCAGCACATCCCCCTTTCGCCAGCTGGCGTAATAGCGAAGAGGC
CCGCACCGATCGCCCTTCCCAACAGTTGCGCAGCCTGAATGGCGAATGGG
[124 nt withheld, positions 3271-3394]
C
[91 nt withheld, positions 3396-3486]
A
[49 nt withheld, positions 3488-3536]
CCTTTGACGTTGGAGTCCACGTTCTTT
[37 nt withheld, positions 3564-3600]
ACCCTATCTCGGTCTATTCTTTTGATTTATAAGGGATTTTGCCGATTTCGGCCTATTGGTTAAAAAATGA
GCTGATTTAACAAAAATTTAACGCGAATTTTAACAAAATATTAACGCTTACAATTTAGGTGGCACTTTTC
GGGGAAATGTGCGCGGAACCCCTATTTGTTTATTTTTCTAAATACATTCAAATATGTATCCGCTCATGAG
ACAATAACCCTGATAAATGCTTCAATAATATTGAAAAAGGAAGAGTATGAGTATTCAACATTTCCGTGTC
GCCCTTATTCCCTTTTTTGCGGCATTTTGCCTTCCTGTTTTTGCTCACCCAGAAACGCTGGTGAAAGTAA
AAGATGCTGAAGATCAGTTGGGTGCACGAGTGGGTTACATCGAACTGGATCTCAACAGCGGTAAGATCCT
TGAGAGTTTTCGCCCCGAAGAACGTTTTCCAATGATGAGCACTTTTAAAGTTCTGCTATGTGGCGCGGTA
TTATCCCGTATTGACGCCGGGCAAGAGCAACTCGGTCGCCGCATACACTATTCTCAGAATGACTTGGTTG
AGTACTCACCAGTCACAGAAAAGCATCTTACGGATGGCATGACAGTAAGAGAATTATGCAGTGCTGCCAT
AACCATGAGTGATAACACTGCGGCCAACTTACTTCTGACAACGATCGGAGGACCGAAGGAGCTAACCGCT
TTTTTGCACAACATGGGGGATCATGTAACTCGCCTTGATCGTTGGGAACCGGAGCTGAATGAAGCCATAC
CAAACGACGAGCGTGACACCACGATGCCTGTAGCAATGGCAACAACGTTGCGCAAACTATTAACTGGCGA
ACTACTTACTCTAGCTTCCCGGCAACAATTAATAGACTGGATGGAGGCGGATAAAGTTGCAGGACCACTT
CTGCGCTCGGCCCTTCCGGCTGGCTGGTTTATTGCTGATAAATCTGGAGCCGGTGAGCGTGGGTCTCGCG
GTATCATTGCAGCACTGGGGCCAGATGGTAAGCCCTCCCGTATCGTAGTTATCTACACGACGGGGAGTCA
GGCAACTATGGATGAACGAAATAGACAGATCGCTGAGATAGGTGCCTCACTGATTAAGCATTGGTAACTG
TCAGACCAAGTTTACTCATATATACTTTAGATTGATTTAAAACTTCATTTTTAATTTAAAAGGATCTAGG
TGAAGATCCTTTTTGATAATCTCATGACCAAAATCCCTTAACGTGAGTTTTCGTTCCACTGAGCGTCAGA
CCCCGTAGAAAAGATCAAAGGATCTTCTTGAGATCCTTTTTTTCTGCGCGTAATCTGCTGCTTGCAAACA
AAAAAACCACCGCTACCAGCGGTGGTTTGTTTGCCGGATCAAGAGCTACCAACTCTTTTTCCGAAGGTAA
CTGGCTTCAGCAGAGCGCAGATACCAAATACTGTTCTTCTAGTGTAGCCGTAGTTAGGCCACCACTTCAA
GAACTCTGTAGCACCGCCTACATACCTCGCTCTGCTAATCCTGTTACCAGTGGCTGCTGCCAGTGGCGAT
AAGTCGTGTCTTACCGGGTTGGACTCAAGACGATAGTTACCGGATAAGGCGCAGCGGTCGGGCTGAACGG
GGGGTTCGTGCACACAGCCCAGCTTGGAGCGAACGACCTACACCGAACTGAGATACCTACAGCGTGAGCT
ATGAGAAAGCGCCACGCTTCCCGAAGGGAGAAAGGCGGACAGGTATCCGGTAAGCGGCAGGGTCGGAACA
GGAGAGCGCACGAGGGAGCTTCCAGGGGGAAACGCCTGGTATCTTTATAGTCCTGTCGGGTTTCGCCACC
TCTGACTTGAGCGTCGATTTTTGTGATGCTCGTCAGGGGGGCGGAGCCTATGGAAAAACGCCAGCAACGC
GGCCTTTTTACGGTTCCTGGCCTTTTGCTGGCCTTTTGCTCACATGTTCTTTCCTGCGTTATCCCCTGAT
TCTGTGGATAACCGTATTACCGCCTTTGAGTGAGCTGATACCGCTCGCCGCAGCCGAACGACCGAGCGCA
GCGAGTCAGTGAGCGAGGAAGCGGAAGAGCGCCCAATACGCAAACCGCCTCTCCCCGCGCGTTGGCCGAT
TCATTAATGCAGCTGGCACGACAGGTTTCCCGACTGGAAAGCGGGCAGTGAGCGCAACGCAATTAATGTG
AGTTAGCTCACTCATTAGGCACCCCAGGCTTTACACTTTATGCTTCCGGCTCGTATGTTGTGTGGAATTG
TGAGCGGATAACAATTTCACACAGGAAACAGCTATGACCATGATTACGCCAAGCGCGCAATTAACCCTCA
CTAAAGGGAACAAAAGCTG
Features (pLannotate 1.2.2; 18 found; start..end, strand, type, name):
     17..396     +  enhancer       CMV enhancer: human cytomegalovirus immediate early enhancer
    398..673     +  promoter       chicken β-actin promoter: No description available
    674..1688    +  intron         chimeric intron: chimera between introns from chicken β-actin and rabbit β-globin
   1761..2474    +  CDS            ARMC12 (fragment): ARM12_HUMAN - Also known as C6orf81. Experimental evidence at protein level: Swiss-Prot protein existence level 1. From Homo sapiens (Human).
   2502..2522    +  CDS            FLAG (fragment): FLAG® epitope tag, followed by an enterokinase cleavage site
   2532..2603    +  CDS            HBB (fragment): HBB_PONPY - Experimental evidence at transcript level: Swiss-Prot protein existence level 2. Involved in oxygen transport from the lung to the various peripheral tissues. From Pongo pygmaeus (Bornean orangutan).
   2674..2729    +  polyA_signal   β-globin poly(A) signal: rabbit β-globin polyadenylation signal (Gil and Proudfoot, 1987)
   3085..3103    -  promoter       T7 promoter: promoter for bacteriophage T7 RNA polymerase
   3111..3266    +  CDS            lacZα (fragment): LacZα fragment of β-galactosidase; lacZ fragment
   3271..3699    +  rep_origin     f1 ori (sequence partly withheld): f1 bacteriophage origin of replication; arrow indicates direction of (+) strand synthesis
   3752..3856    +  promoter       AmpR promoter: bla
   3857..4717    +  CDS            AmpR: β-lactamase; bla; confers resistance to ampicillin, carbenicillin, and related antibiotics
   4888..5476    +  rep_origin     ori: high-copy-number ColE1/pMB1/pBR322/pUC origin of replication
   5659..5751    +  CDS            lacI (fragment): lac repressor; lacI; The lac repressor binds to the lac operator to inhibit transcription in E. coli. This inhibition can be relieved by adding lactose or isopropyl-β-D-thiogalactopyranoside (IPTG).
   5764..5785    +  protein_bind   CAP binding site: CAP binding activates transcription in the presence of cAMP. E. coli catabolite activator protein
   5800..5830    +  promoter       lac promoter: promoter for the E. coli lac operon
   5838..5854    +  protein_bind   lac operator: The lac repressor binds to the lac operator to inhibit transcription in E. coli. This inhibition can be relieved by adding lactose or isopropyl-β-D-thiogalactopyranoside (IPTG). lac repressor encoded by lacI
   5899..5917    +  promoter       T3 promoter: promoter for bacteriophage T3 RNA polymerase
