[The description below was written by a language model from this plasmid's Addgene catalogue record and pLannotate feature annotations shown in this document.]
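Description:
pCAG1.1-Armc12 delta N/FLAG is a mammalian expression plasmid built on the pCAG1.1 backbone, designed to produce an N-terminally truncated form of mouse ARMC12 (armadillo repeat containing 12) carrying a C-terminal FLAG epitope. It is propagated in E. coli using a high-copy ColE1/pUC-type origin and selected with ampicillin through the β-lactamase gene. The backbone also retains an f1 phage origin, lacZα and lac regulatory remnants, and flanking T3 and T7 promoters typical of a phagemid-derived cloning vector. No mammalian selection marker is annotated, which suggests use in transient transfection.

Expression is driven by the composite CAG promoter, annotated here as the CMV immediate-early enhancer, the chicken β-actin promoter and a chimeric β-actin/β-globin intron, which together give strong, broadly active transcription in mammalian cells. The roughly 0.7 kb Armc12 fragment was cloned between PstI and EcoRV sites. The annotation tool labels it by similarity to the human orthologue, but the catalogue specifies mouse origin. It is followed by the FLAG tag, a short stretch of β-globin-derived sequence and the rabbit β-globin polyadenylation signal. The exact extent of the N-terminal deletion is not stated in the record. The catalogue lists the same 5,184 bp figure for both backbone and total size, whereas the sequenced record is 5,929 nt, consistent with backbone plus insert.

The construct comes from a study of ARMC12 in mitochondrial dynamics during spermiogenesis and male fertility. It serves as a deletion mutant for testing the contribution of the N-terminal region, with the FLAG tag allowing antibody-based detection or pull-down of the expressed protein.
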