Addgene plasmid #180495: pCAG1.1-Armc12 delta N/FLAG
Purpose: Expression vector of N-terminal deleted mouse Armc12 tagged with FLAG at C-terminus. See Fig.4D of Shimada, K. et al. Proc. Natl. Acad. Sci. USA. 118 (6): e2018355118, 2021.
Depositing lab: Masahito Ikawa. Depositing organization: The University of Osaka. Publication: ARMC12 regulates spatiotemporal mitochondrial dynamics during spermiogenesis and is required for male fertility. Shimada K, Park S, Miyata H, Yu Z, Morohoshi A, Oura S, Matzuk MM, Ikawa M. Proc Natl Acad Sci U S A. 2021 Feb 9;118(6). pii: 2018355118. doi: 10.1073/pnas.2018355118. PubMed 33536340.
Backbone
  Vector backbone: pCAG1.1
  Backbone size w/o insert (bp): 5184
  Total vector size (bp): 5184
  Modifications to backbone: pCAG1.1 was used as an original vector. FLAG tag sequence was added.
  Vector type: Mammalian Expression
Growth in bacteria
  Bacterial resistance: Ampicillin, 100 μg/mL
  Growth temperature: 37°C
  Growth strain: DH5alpha
  Copy number: Unknown
Gene/Insert
  Gene/Insert name: armadillo repeat containing 12 (alt name: Armc12)
  Species: M. musculus (mouse)
  Insert size (bp): 722
  Mutation: N-terminus of Armc12 is deleted
  GenBank ID: NM_026290.3
  Entrez Gene: Armc12 (a.k.a. 4930511I11Rik, AV041658)
  Promoter: CAG promoter
  Tag / fusion protein: FLAG tag (C terminal on insert)
  Cloning method: Restriction Enzyme; 5′ cloning site PstI (not destroyed); 3′ cloning site EcoRV (not destroyed)
  Sequencing primers: 5′ GTTCGGCTTCTGGCGTGTGA; 3′ ATAAATTTCCTTTATTAGCC
Terms and licenses: Academic/Nonprofit Terms; Industry Terms: Not Available to Industry
How to cite: pCAG1.1-Armc12 delta N/FLAG was a gift from Masahito Ikawa (Addgene plasmid # 180495 ; http://n2t.net/addgene:180495 ; RRID:Addgene_180495)
